Addgene plasmid #34472: KHBD00351
Depositing lab: Bart Deplancke. Depositing organization: Swiss Federal Institute of Technology (EPFL). Publication: Automated protein-DNA interaction screening of Drosophila regulatory elements. Korneel Hens, Jean-Daniel Feuz, Alina Isakova, Antonina Lagovitina, Andreas Massouras, Julien Bryois, Patrick Callaerts, Susan E. Celniker, Bart Deplancke. Nat Methods. 2011 Oct 30;8(12):1065-70. 10.1038/nmeth.1763 PubMed 22037703.
Backbone
  Vector backbone: pDONR221
  Backbone manufacturer: Invitrogen
  Backbone size w/o insert (bp): 2536
  Vector type: Gateway Donor Vector
Growth in bacteria
  Bacterial resistance: Kanamycin, 50 μg/mL
  Growth temperature: 37°C
  Growth strain: DH5alpha
  Copy number: High Copy
Gene/Insert
  Gene/Insert name: CG16778 (alt names: FBgn0003715; Tkr; Tyrosine kinase-related protein)
  Species: D. melanogaster (fly)
  Insert size (bp): 3138
  Entrez Gene: lov (a.k.a. Dmel_CG16778, 091y, 91Y, BTB-III, BtbIII, CG16778, CG2672, Dmel\CG16778, Lov, TKR, Tkr, anon-G2, dTKR, g2, tkr)
  Cloning method: Gateway Cloning
  Sequencing primers: 5′ M13F; 3′ M13R
Terms and licenses: Academic/Nonprofit Terms; Industry Terms: Not Available to Industry
Depositor comments: Please note that the ORFs in this collection were cloned open-ended (without a stop codon).
How to cite: KHBD00351 was a gift from Bart Deplancke (Addgene plasmid # 34472 ; http://n2t.net/addgene:34472 ; RRID:Addgene_34472)
