[The description below was written by a language model from this plasmid's Addgene catalogue record.]
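Description:
KHBD00351 is a Gateway entry clone built in the pDONR221 backbone, carrying the open reading frame of the Drosophila melanogaster gene CG16778. This gene is recorded under the names Tkr (Tyrosine kinase-related protein) and lov, and its aliases also mark it as a BTB-domain family member. The insert is about 3.1 kb, sitting in a backbone of roughly 2.5 kb once the donor cassette has been replaced. It was introduced by Gateway recombination, so the ORF should be flanked by attL sites, as is standard for clones derived from pDONR221, although no feature table is provided to confirm the exact junctions. The plasmid is maintained at high copy in standard E. coli cloning strains such as DH5alpha and is selected with kanamycin. M13 forward and reverse primer sites flank the insert for sequence verification.

As an entry clone, the plasmid has no recorded promoter for expressing the insert; it serves as a shuttle from which the ORF can be transferred by LR recombination into Gateway destination vectors of choice. The depositor notes that ORFs in this collection were cloned open-ended, without a stop codon, which allows in-frame C-terminal fusions to tags, reporters or functional domains supplied by the destination vector, as well as N-terminal fusions. It also means that a stop codon must come from the destination vector. The clone belongs to a collection of Drosophila ORFs assembled for automated screening of protein–DNA interactions at fly regulatory elements, so its typical use is to generate expression constructs for such interaction assays or other studies of this factor.
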