>Addgene plasmid #34472 | KHBD00351 | depositor partial sequence | sequence record 41039 | KHBD00351 sequence 3138 bps
ATGTTAAAGGACGCCCACCAGAAGTTGATTAAACATCGCCAATCGACGAAGCTCTCCATGACCGACTTCG
CTTGTCAGGCGGCGCCTGTAAAGCAGCCCCTGCCGCTAGAATTGCCGCTGCCTTTGTCAGTGCAGCTACA
GCTTTTAGCAAAGACTCCGACCAGTGATCACGCCCCAATGCACTCTACGCCTCCGACGACCCCGCCTACG
CCACCTCCTCTGCCCTTGAACATGAGTCAATCGGCATCGGCGGTAACGGAAGCTGCTACTCCAGAAAACA
GTCTGCCTGCCACACCACCCTCAGAAGGTGCACTAGCTGTACCATCGGCCCCACAGGATCACTACAGCCT
ACGCTGGAACAACCACCAGAACCACATCCTGCGGGCATTCGATGCACTGCTGAAGACCAAAACGCTGGTG
GACGTGACCCTGGTCTGCGCGGAGACTTCGATCCGGGCTCACAAAATGGTGCTCTCCGCCTGTTCGCCCT
TCTTCCAGCGCGTCTTTGCGGAAACTCCCTGCAAGCACCCAGTTATAGTGCTCAAGGATTTCCGGGGTTG
GGTAGTGCAGGCCATTGTAGACTTTATGTACCGCGGAGAGATCAGCGTGCCCCAGCAGAGACTCCAGACA
CTCATCCAGGCCGGAGAGTCGCTTCAAGTCCGAGGCTTGGTGGAGAGCTCTGTCCCAGAACACACTCCCA
CACCGGCCGCTTCCCCCGATGATTTCGGGATGTTGGACACCTCTATGCTGTCCTCTACCTTTGAGGACGA
GTGTCCGACGATGGTCCGACCCTCTAAGGGTGGAAAGCTTTTGATGCCGTCCGCCCGACTGTTTGGCAAC
GCTTCAAGCGCCATTGCTGCTCTAGGTTTGCGACGAAAACGAGAGCAGGAGTCCGACCGCGACTTGGAGA
GTGATCAGGAGCTGGGAGGCAGTTCACCTATGCCACGACGTAAGCAAGCGCGACCGCGGCGCCGCTCCGG
CGATGTGCCGCACGACTTTACCTTAAACAAAACCGATGCAGAATCCTTGCAAACTGTGATCAAGCACGAG
CTTCTAGAGCGAGCGGAAAGAGATCAGGAAGAGGCTCCTGATCAAGATAACAGCCAAGGGGAAGCTGAAA
AAATTAGTTCGTCGCCAGCAAAAACGTTGGTTGAACGGGCTAAGGAGCAAAAGTCCATGAAAGAAGAAGG
ATCCGATCAACCACGCAGTCTAAACGAGAATCACCATCAACTCGAGCTTGACGATGAGGACGACGACGAT
CAGGATCATGAAGAGGAAGAGGAGCAAGACATTGAAGAGCTTATTCATACGACCAACGAGCTGAGGCGTC
AGGCTGCAGCAGCTGCTGCAAATGCAGCCGCCATGTCTCCCAACCCTTCTCCCTGCCTCAGTGACGGGCC
CGAGGACCTCTGCACCACTAAGAAAGGCAAGGAACTAATTTCTGGCCCCTCTAGTTCGGCAGACTGTGAG
TCCAATAACAACAACAGCAGCAAGCTGCAGGACAACAACCAGCGCATAATGCTGTCTCTAAAGGACATCC
GCCAACTAAACGCTAATCCGAACCCTACGGCCATCCACACGCCTACTAGCTGTTCTGGGGGCAACAACGG
ACTACTTACTTTCCCTCCGCCCGGACTTCGGCCTCCTGGTCTACCAGACAGCCCGCCCTGCCACATGGAA
GCGCTAGAGGCACAGATGCACGCAGCTGCTGCTGCTGCCGTGGCGGCTGCTGGATCTGGGGAGCATCCCT
TCCATCATATGGAGCACCAGATGGAGATGTCTTTGGCGGCTGCAGCGGCAGCTGCTGCGATGCATCAGCG
TGAGCCACGGGATCCCCGTGATGGGCGCGACCACAACGCATTTGCGAGCAATTTGCTGGGGCCAATGGGG
ATGCCCCCGTTCGGAGGACATAACGGAGGCCATCCGGGCAACAGTGGTCCAGGAAACGGATGTCCTGGAC
AAGCTGCGCACGAAAGACTTGAGGAGAGTATGAATCGACTGAGTAAGGAGCTTGGTAAGGAGTTTGGAAA
GGAGTTTGGAAAGGAGTTTGGAAAGGAGTTTGGTCCGGCATCGCCAATGAGTCTGCAAGGTCCCTTCAAT
GCACCGGATGGACCCCCGCATCCGCCATCACCATTGCCCTTTCCTGGCATGTCCTCTGCGATGACGCTGA
CTCCGCCACATATGTTTGGTCTCGACTCACCACTTGGACTCTTTCCACCCGGAATCGATCCTGGCAAGCT
TTATAACCCGTTAATGGAAATGAGCGATCCAAGGGACATGCCTGGCGGGCCGCCTCCATTCCTTAAAAAG
AAAATGCCGCGACCAAAGGGACAGCACTCAGCCCCACGCGGCGGTCCTCCACGCTCATGGACTAACACAG
AACTGACGGAGGCACTGCAGCACGTTTGGAACAAAAAGATGACCACGTCGCAGGCGTCGCGGATTTTCGG
TATCCCCTACAATTCTCTACTGATGTACGTCCGGGGAAAATACGGAAAGAGTTTAAAACTGGAGCAGCTG
CGGAAGGACTGCATCAGTGGACCACCGATAGAAATGCTGCAAATGGGCATCGGCGGAGGTAGCGGTGGTT
CCACGAAGAATGAGAAGAGCAAGGAGCGCAAGGAGAAGGAAAAGGACAAGAACTCCATGAGCAGCAACGG
TTCGGGGGGGTCTGCTAATTCCCAAGGCGGAGCACCGACCTCCGGCAGTGGACCAATGCAGCATTCCGGT
GAACTGGGGCCTATGGGACAGTTAGACCTGGATCTGGGACTTCCCCTGGGACCCCCAGGAGGACCCCGTA
GTAACAGTTCCGAGCCCGATTTACTGAGTGCCCCAAATGCCCTGTTCAATCCCTTCAACCCACAGGGTTT
CTACCCTGATTTTTCGGGCGGCTTTCCCGGCCTCCCTCTGAGCATGTTAAACCTTTTGCCGCCGGCAGAA
CGCCATCATGCAGCTGCGGCTATGCACCATCTTGGCGTGAGCATGGATGAGGACTGCAAGTCTGTTGGAT
CGAAGCAGTCCTCTTCCGTGGACGAAGACTACTCAGGTCCTGGAATACCGCTCTCGCTGGAGCACCGTCG
GGAGATAAGCGCGACGGGCCCACCACTTACGCCATCCAACGGTGGGACCGGGCATGAT
