>Addgene plasmid #34472 | KHBD00351 | addgene partial sequence | sequence record 42214 | M13-Rev 5'-CAGGAAACAGCTATGACC-3'
GATTTTATTTTGACTGATATTGACGCTGTTCGTTGNTACAAATTGATAAGCAATGCTTTCTTATAATGCC
AACTTTGTACAAGAAAGTTGGCAAATCATGCCCGGTCCCACCGTTGGATGGCGTAAGTGGTGGGCCCGTC
GCGCTTATCTCCCGACGGTGCTCCAGCGAGAGCGGTATTCCAGGACCTGAGTAGTCTTCGTCCACGGAAG
AGGACTGCTTCGATCCAACAGACTTGCAGTCCTCATCCATGCTCACGCCAAGATGGTGCATAGCCGCAGC
TGCATGATGGCGTTCTGCCGGCGGCAAAAGGTTTAACATGCTCAGAGGGAGGCCGGGAAAGCCGCCCGAA
AAATCAGGGTAGAAACCCTGTGGGTTGAAGGGATTGAACAGGGCATTTGGGGCACTCAGTAAATCGGGCT
CGGAACTGTTACTACGGGGTCCTCCTGGGGGTCCCAGGGGAAGTCCCAGATCCAGGTCTAACTGTCCCAT
AGGCCCCAGTTCACCGGAATGCTGCATTGGTCCACTGCCGGAGGTCGGTGCTCCGCCTTGGGAATTAGCA
GACCCCCCCG
